>Addgene plasmid #201312 | pLM002 | addgene full sequence | sequence record 410095 | Addgene NGS Result
GTGCCGAGGCACGAACCCAGTGGACATAAGCCTGTTCGGTTCGTAAGCTGTAATGCAAGTAGCGTATGCG
CTCACGCAACTGGTCCAGAACCTTGACCGAACGCAGCGGTGGTAACGGCGCAGTGGCGGTTTTCATGGCT
TGTTATGACTGTTTTTTTGGGGTACAGTCTATGCCTCGGGCATCCAAGCAGCAAGCGCGTTACGCCGTGG
GTCGATGTTTGATGTTATGGAGCAGCAACGATGTTACGCAGCAGGGCAGTCGCCCTAAAACAAAGTTAAA
CATCATGGGGGAAGCGGTGATCGCCGAAGTATCGACTCAACTATCAGAGGTAGTTGGCGTCATCGAGCGC
CATCTCGAACCGACGTTGCTGGCCGTACATTTGTACGGCTCCGCAGTGGATGGCGGCCTGAAGCCACACA
GCGATATTGATTTGCTGGTTACGGTGACCGTAAGGCTTGATGAAACAACGCGGCGAGCTTTGATCAACGA
CCTTTTGGAAACTTCGGCTTCCCCTGGAGAGAGCGAGATTCTCCGCGCTGTAGAAGTCACCATTGTTGTG
CACGACGACATCATTCCGTGGCGTTATCCAGCTAAGCGCGAACTGCAATTTGGAGAATGGCAGCGCAATG
ACATTCTTGCAGGTATCTTCGAGCCAGCCACGATCGACATTGATCTGGCTATCTTGCTGACAAAAGCAAG
AGAACATAGCGTTGCCTTGGTAGGTCCAGCGGCGGAGGAACTCTTTGATCCGGTTCCTGAACAGGATCTA
TTTGAGGCGCTAAATGAAACCTTAACGCTATGGAACTCGCCGCCCGACTGGGCTGGCGATGAGCGAAATG
TAGTGCTTACGTTGTCCCGCATTTGGTACAGCGCAGTAACCGGCAAAATCGCGCCGAAGGATGTCGCTGC
CGACTGGGCAATGGAGCGCCTGCCGGCCCAGTATCAGCCCGTCATACTTGAAGCTAGACAGGCTTATCTT
GGACAAGAAGAAGATCGCTTGGCCTCGCGCGCAGATCAGTTGGAAGAATTTGTCCATTACGTGAAAGGCG
AGATCACCAAGGTAGTCGGCAAATAATGTCTAGCTAGAAATTCGTTCAAGCCGACGCCGCTTCGCGGCGC
GGCTTAACTCAAGCGTTAGATGCACTAAGCACATAATTGCTCACAGCCAAACTATCAGGTCAAGTCTGCT
TTTATTATTTTTAAGCGTGCATAATAAGCCCTACACAAATTGGGAGATATATCATGCTGTCAGACCAAGT
TTACTCATATATACTTTAGATTGATTTAAAACTTCATTTTTAATTTAAAAGGATCTAGGTGAAGATCCTT
TTTGATAATCTCATGACCAAAATCCCTTAACGTGAGTTTTCGTTCCACTGAGCGTCAGACCCCGTAGAAA
AGATCAAAGGATCTTCTTGAGATCCTTTTTTTCTGCGCGTAATCTGCTGCTTGCAAACAAAAAAACCACC
GCTACCAGCGGTGGTTTGTTTGCCGGATCAAGAGCTACCAACTCTTTTTCCGAAGGTAACTGGCTTCAGC
AGAGCGCAGATACCAAATACTGTTCTTCTAGTGTAGCCGTAGTTAGGCCACCACTTCAAGAACTCTGTAG
CACCGCCTACATACCTCGCTCTGCTAATCCTGTTACCAGTGGCTGCTGCCAGTGGCGATAAGTCGTGTCT
TACCGGGTTGGACTCAAGACGATAGTTACCGGATAAGGCGCAGCGGTCGGGCTGAACGGGGGGTTCGTGC
ACACAGCCCAGCTTGGAGCGAACGACCTACACCGAACTGAGATACCTACAGCGTGAGCTATGAGAAAGCG
CCACGCTTCCCGAAGGGAGAAAGGCGGACAGGTATCCGGTAAGCGGCAGGGTCGGAACAGGAGAGCGCAC
GAGGGAGCTTCCAGGGGGAAACGCCTGGTATCTTTATAGTCCTGTCGGGTTTCGCCACCTCTGACTTGAG
CGTCGATTTTTGTGATGCTCGTCAGGGGGGCGGAGCCTATGGAAAAACGCCAGCAACGCGGCCTTTTTAC
GGTTCCTGCACTCTGTGGTCTCAAATGATGGCTAGGAGCCTTGTCAAAATTGATTGGAGTGGTTCAGAAT
ACACAATCTTGGGAGCTAATCACTATGAAGAACCCAACACTGGAGCAGCAGCACAATTCCCTGGGACCAT
GACAGTAGATGATGGACGTTCACCCTACATAGTTAGAAAGCTCAGAAATTCTTCCGGAAAAAGATTTTAT
GTTTTTACTGGTCATCCCCAGCAGCCGATTGTTTGGAATCCGCATGAGGAAATCGAGATACAATTCAACC
GCAAGTTTTTAATAGCAGTACTCACTGAGTTTGAAGCTGATTCACAAGTCTTCAATCATTTTGCAAGGCG
CCAACACAGGGCTTCGAGACCACGAA
Features (pLannotate 1.2.2; 4 found; start..end, strand, type, name):
     23..46      +  promoter       Pc promoter (fragment): intI1 (promoter lies within the coding sequence); class 1 integron promoter
    222..278     +  CDS            GmR (fragment): gentamycin acetyltransferase; aacC1; confers resistance to gentamycin
    289..1076    +  CDS            SmR (fragment): aminoglycoside adenylyltransferase (Murphy, 1985); aadA; confers resistance to spectinomycin and streptomycin
   1417..2005    +  rep_origin     ori: high-copy-number ColE1/pMB1/pBR322/pUC origin of replication
