[The description below was written by a language model from this plasmid's Addgene catalogue record and pLannotate feature annotations shown in this document.]
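Description:
pLM002 is a small (about 2.4 kb) Golden Gate/MoClo part plasmid built on the pAGM9121 backbone, a universal level 0 acceptor used in modular cloning systems for plant expression. It carries the coding sequence of AvrSr50, an avirulence effector gene from the wheat stem rust fungus Puccinia graminis f. sp. tritici, stored as a standardised CDS module rather than as a complete expression unit. The insert lacks a stop codon, so it can be joined in frame to a downstream C-terminal tag or fusion partner during assembly, and internal BsaI and BpiI recognition sites have been removed ("domesticated") so that the sequence is not cut by the Type IIS enzymes used in MoClo reactions. The record does not list any promoter or terminator for the insert. As expected for a level 0 part, these would be supplied by other modules when a transcription unit is assembled.

The automated feature table annotates only the backbone. It shows a high-copy ColE1/pUC-type origin for propagation in E. coli, and an aadA aminoglycoside adenylyltransferase gene that confers spectinomycin (and streptomycin) resistance, matching the catalogued selection. Upstream of aadA are fragments of a class 1 integron Pc promoter and a short remnant of a gentamicin acetyltransferase gene, likely carried along with the resistance cassette and not a functional gentamicin marker. The AvrSr50 insert itself was not annotated by the tool and presumably lies in the unannotated region. The plasmid serves as a building block for assembling AvrSr50 fusion constructs for plant expression.
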