Addgene plasmid #201312: pLM002
Purpose: AvrSr50 (no stop codon) as Golden Gate compatible MoClo CDS part
Depositing lab: Benjamin Schwessinger. Depositing organization: Australian National University.
Backbone
  Vector backbone: pAGM9121
  Vector type: Plant Expression
Growth in bacteria
  Bacterial resistance: Spectinomycin, 50 μg/mL
  Growth temperature: 37°C
  Growth strain: DH5alpha
  Copy number: High Copy
Gene/Insert
  Gene/Insert name: AvrSr50
  Species: Puccinia graminis f. sp. Tritici
  Mutation: removal of BsaI and BpiI sites
  Cloning method: Restriction Enzyme; 5′ cloning site unknown (unknown if destroyed)
Terms and licenses: Academic/Nonprofit Terms; Industry Terms: Not Available to Industry
How to cite: pLM002 was a gift from Benjamin Schwessinger (Addgene plasmid # 201312 ; http://n2t.net/addgene:201312 ; RRID:Addgene_201312)
